>Addgene plasmid #207064 | ClhN-pADH3-Pex3-4V5-APEX2-URA | depositor full sequence | sequence record 403087 | Full Sequence
GAACGCGGCCGCCAGCTGAAGCTTTGTTAATCATTATCCATTTTTGCTTTGCCCTTGCCTTTTGCTTTGC
AGCGTCTAAGTCGAGTTTGGACATGATTGAAAATGGAGGCCTAAATAACAAAGCTAATTTCTGCTCCTTG
GAAATGGTTTTAGGCTTTCTCACTAATTTGGTGTACTCCTTGATATTGCCGTCTTCATCAAGTTCGATGA
CCGGCTCTTCCACATACTCATATTCGTCGTCGTCATTTTCTTCCTCGGAGTCCAAGGAATCTGAAGAGTT
GTCATTGATGTATGTATTAGTATTTGTGTCATCCAATCGTTGATTAAAAATGCTTTCAGGTCTTCCTTCG
TCAAACATGTCGTTCACCCTATGCAATGGTTCAAATCTTCCGCCAATGCCGCCGTAAGAAATTGGGAATC
CTGAAGTTTCAGTAAGTACTTCATGTCTTGCCTCATCAGGTGGCCTGACATAATCTTGGTCAGGCTGTTG
TTGTTGGTAAGCTTCCCTTTGCAACCTCTCCGCTAATTGTGCATCGGCATCTGAATCTACAGAGGTGGGC
GCCATAGGAGTCGAATTAGACGGAGTAGGTGTGTTGTTACTGCTCAGTAAAGCAGCCCCACCATTTTCGA
AAAACAATGATATGGCTGTGTTCAAGTTCCCGTCTGCCATTTCGATGAATTGAGTGGCAATAGCAGCGTC
ATCAGCGCCAGTGATGGCCATAAATTCGTCTACTTTTCCCTCTGACATATAAAAGGTATGTTATTATTGC
CACACGTCGTAGTCTATGCGTTTGTAGTGACACTATTGAGCGATCATAGCTAAGATGTCGTTAACAAGTA
GTAGAGTTTGCGTGAATGTATGAATATTTCCCTTTTTCCTTAAAAATTCCTTGCATTTTGGTAATCGTGT
GTAATGATAAGGGCGTTATTCGACTTATATGAGCATGGGGTATATTATTGAGGTAGTTAATACTAGTCAT
CGTAAAAGCAGAAGCACGAAACAAGGAGGCAAACCACTAAAAGGATGGCCCCAAATCAAAGATCACGTTC
GCTTCTGCAGAGACATCGAGGAAAGGTACTCATTTCATTGACTGGAATAGCTGCTTTATTTACCACAGGG
TCGGTGGTAGTGTTTTTCGTGAAGAGATGGTTGTATAAACAGCAGTTACGGATTACTGAGCAACACTTCA
TCAAAGAACAGATCAAAAGAAGGTTCGAGCAGACACAGGAAGACTCGTTGTACACAATATACGAGCTACT
TCCTGTATGGAGAATGGTTTTGAATGAAAACGATTTGAATTTGGACAGCATCGTTACCCAATTAAAGGAC
CAAAAGAACCAGTTGACTAGAGCAAAGTCTAGTGAAAGCAGAGAAAGTTCGCCGTTAAAAAGTAAAGCTG
AGTTGTGGAACGAGTTAGAACTAAAGAGTTTGATCAAGCTGGTGACAGTGACGTACACAGTATCGTCGCT
GATTCTTTTAACAAGACTGCAACTAAATATCCTGACAAGAAACGAGTACCTGGACTCCGCAATAAAATTA
ACCATGCAGCAGGAAAACTGCAACAAACTACAGAATAGGTTCTATAACTGGGTTACATCGTGGTGGAGCG
ATCCGGAGGACAAAGCGGATGATGCAATGGTAATGGCAGCAAAAAAGTCAAAGAAAGAAGGCCAGGAAGT
GTATATTAATGAGCAAGCTTTCCTATCACTATCATGGTGGATTCTTAACAAGGGGTGGTTGAGTTACAAT
GAAATAATTACAAATCAAATCGAAATTGAATTTGACGGCATACACCCAAGAGATACTCTAACGTTAGAAG
AATTTAGTTCTCGTCTCACGAACATATTCCGGAACACGAATTCCCAAATATTCCAGCAAAATAATAATAA
CCTCACGTCTATTTTGCTTCCTAAAGATTCCAGTGGACAGGAGTTTCTTCTGTCACAGACGCTTGACGCG
GATGCTTTAACAAGTTTTCACTCTAACACACTAGTTTTTAATCAATTGGTGAATGAACTGACCCAATGTA
TCGAAAGCACAGCAACATCCATAGTGTTAGAGTCTCTAATAAATGAATCATTCCATTTCATAATGAACAA
GGTCGGCATAAAGACAATAGCCAAGAAAAAACCTGGCCAAGAAGATCAGCAACAGTATCAAATGGCAGTT
TTCGCTATGTCGATGAAAGACTGTTGCCAAGAAATGCTTCAAACAACTGCCGGGTCTTCCCATAGCGGCA
GCGTGAACGAATACCTGGCCACTCTGGATTCTGTGCAGCCGCTCGATGATCTGAGCGCCAGCGTATACAG
CAACTTTGGCGTCTCCAGCTCGTTTTCCTTCAAGCCTGCTAGCGGTAAACCAATTCCAAATCCATTGTTG
GGTTTGGATTCTACTCCTAGCGGTAAACCAATTCCAAATCCATTGTTGGGTTTGGATTCTACTCCTAGCG
GTAAACCAATTCCAAATCCATTGTTGGGTTTGGATTCTACTCCTAGCGGTAAACCAATTCCAAATCCATT
GTTGGGTTTGGATTCTACTCCTAGGGGAAAGTCTTACCCAACTGTGAGTGCTGATTACCAGGACGCCGTT
GAGAAGGCGAAGAAGAAGCTCAGAGGCTTCATCGCTGAGAAGAGATGCGCTCCTCTAATGCTCCGTTTGG
CATTCCACTCTGCTGGAACCTTTGACAAGGGCACGAAGACCGGTGGACCCTTCGGAACCATCAAGCACCC
TGCCGAACTGGCTCACAGCGCTAACAACGGTCTTGACATCGCTGTTAGGCTTTTGGAGCCACTCAAGGCG
GAGTTCCCTATTTTGAGCTACGCCGATTTCTACCAGTTGGCTGGCGTTGTTGCCGTTGAGGTCACGGGTG
GACCTAAGGTTCCATTCCACCCTGGAAGAGAGGACAAGCCTGAGCCACCACCAGAGGGTCGCTTGCCCGA
TCCCACTAAGGGTTCTGACCATTTGAGAGATGTGTTTGGCAAAGCTATGGGGCTTACTGACCAAGATATC
GTTGCTCTATCTGGGGGTCACACTATTGGAGCTGCACACAAGGAGCGTTCTGGATTTGAGGGTCCCTGGA
CCTCTAATCCTCTTATTTTCGACAACTCATACTTCACGGAGTTGTTGAGTGGTGAGAAGGAAGGTCTCCT
TCAGCTACCTTCTGACAAGGCTCTTTTGTCTGACCCTGTATTCCGCCCTCTCGTTGACAAATATGCAGCG
GACGAAGATGCCTTCTTTGCTGATTACGCTGAGGCTCACCAAAAGCTTTCCGAGCTTGGGTTTGCTGATG
CCCTGCAGCTGCCTCCCCTGGAGCGCCTGACCCTGGACGCTCAGTGCAGATCTTGAGGCGCGCCACTTCT
AAATAAGCGAATTTCTTATGATTTATGATTTTTATTATTAAATAAGTTATAAAAAAAATAAGTGTATACA
AATTTTAAAGTGACTCTTAGGTTTTAAAACGAAAATTCTTATTCTTGAGTAACTCTTTCCTGTAGGTCAG
GTTGCTTTCTCAGGTATAGTATGAGGTCGCTCTTATTGACCACACCTCTACCGGCAGATCCGCTAGGGAT
AACAGGGTAATATCTGCAGGTCGACAACCCTTAATATAACTTCGTATAATGTATGCTATACGAAGTTATT
AGGTCTAGAGATCCCAATACAACAGATCACGTGATCTTTTTGTAAGATGAAGTTGAAGTAGTGTTGCACC
GTGCCAATGCAGGTGGCTATTAGATTAAATATGTGATTTGTTCTATTAAGTTTCCTGTATAATTAATGGG
GAGCGCTGATTCTCTTTTGGTACGCTTCCCATCCAGCATTTCTGTATCTTTCACCTTCAACCTTAGGATC
TCTACCCTTGGCGAAAAGTCCTCTGCCAACAATGATGATATCTGATCCACCACTTACAACTTCGTCGACG
GTTCTGTACTGCTGACCCAATGCATCGCCTTTGTCGTCTAAACCTACACCTGGGGTCATGATTAGCCAAT
CAAACCCTTCTTCTCTTCCTCCCATATCGTTCTGAGCAATGAACCCAATAACGAAATCTTTATCACTCTT
TGCAATATCAACGGTACCCTTAGTATATTCACCGTGTGCTAGAGAACCCTTGGAAGACAATTCAGCAAGC
ATCAATAATCCCCTTGGTTCTTTGGTGACCTCTTGCGCACCTTGTTTCAAGCCAGCAACAATACCAGCAC
CAGTAACCCCGTGGGCGTTGGTGATATCAGACCATTCTGCGATACGGTAAACGCCCGATGTATATTGTAA
TTTGACTGTGTTACCGATATCGGCGAATTTTCTGTCCTCAAATATCAAGAACTTGTATTTCTCTGCCAAT
GCTTTCAATGGAACGACAGTACCCTCATAACTGAAATCATCCAAGATATCAACGTGTGTTTTCAAAAGGC
AAATGTATGGACCCAACGTTTCAACAAGTTTCAATAGCTCATCAGTCGAACGAACGTCAAGAGAAGCACA
CAAATTGGTCTTCTTTTCATCCATTAAACGTAAAAGTTTCGATGCAACCGGACTTGCATGAGTCTCAGCT
CTACTGGTATATGATTTTGTGGACATGGTGCAACTAATTGACGGGAGTGTATTGACGCTGGCGTACTGGC
TTTCACAAAATGGCCCAATCACAACCACATCTTAGATAGTTGAAATGACTTTAGATAACATCAATTGAGA
TGAGCTTAATCATGTCAAAGCTAAAAGTGTCACCATGAACGACAATTCTTAAGCAAATCACGTGATATAG
ATCCACGAATAACCACCATTTGATGCTCGAGGCAAGTAATGTGTGTAAAAAAATGCGTTACCACCATCCA
ATGCAGACCGATCTTCTACCCAGAATCACATATATTTATGTACCGAGTACCTTTTTTCTATCTTCCAATT
GCTTCTCCCATATGATTGTCTCCGTAAGCTCGAAATTTCTAAGTTGGATTTTAATCTTCACGCAGGATGA
CAGTTCGATGAGCTTCTGAGGAGTGTTTAGAACATAATCAGTTTATCCATGGTCTATCTCTTCTTGTCGC
TTTTTCTCCTCGATAGAACCTAAATAAAACGAGCTCTCGAGAACCCTTAATATAACTTCGTATAATGTAT
GCTATACGAAGTTATTAGGTGATATCAGATCCACTAGTGGCCTATGCGGCCGCGGATCTGCCGGTCTCCC
TATAGTGAGTCGTATTAATTTCGATAAGCCAGGTTAACCTGCATTAATGAATCGGCCAACGCGCGGGGAG
AGGCGGTTTGCGTATTGGGCGCTCTTCCGCTTCCTCGCTCACTGACTCGCTGCGCTCGGTCGTTCGGCTG
CGGCGAGCGGTATCAGCTCACTCAAAGGCGGTAATACGGTTATCCACAGAATCAGGGGATAACGCAGGAA
AGAACATGTGAGCAAAAGGCCAGCAAAAGGCCAGGAACCGTAAAAAGGCCGCGTTGCTGGCGTTTTTCCA
TAGGCTCCGCCCCCCTGACGAGCATCACAAAAATCGACGCTCAAGTCAGAGGTGGCGAAACCCGACAGGA
CTATAAAGATACCAGGCGTTTCCCCCTGGAAGCTCCCTCGTGCGCTCTCCTGTTCCGACCCTGCCGCTTA
CCGGATACCTGTCCGCCTTTCTCCCTTCGGGAAGCGTGGCGCTTTCTCAATGCTCACGCTGTAGGTATCT
CAGTTCGGTGTAGGTCGTTCGCTCCAAGCTGGGCTGTGTGCACGAACCCCCCGTTCAGCCCGACCGCTGC
GCCTTATCCGGTAACTATCGTCTTGAGTCCAACCCGGTAAGACACGACTTATCGCCACTGGCAGCAGCCA
CTGGTAACAGGATTAGCAGAGCGAGGTATGTAGGCGGTGCTACAGAGTTCTTGAAGTGGTGGCCTAACTA
CGGCTACACTAGAAGGACAGTATTTGGTATCTGCGCTCTGCTGAAGCCAGTTACCTTCGGAAAAAGAGTT
GGTAGCTCTTGATCCGGCAAACAAACCACCGCTGGTAGCGGTGGTTTTTTTGTTTGCAAGCAGCAGATTA
CGCGCAGAAAAAAAGGATCTCAAGAAGATCCTTTGATCTTTTCTACGGGGTCTGACGCTCAGTGGAACGA
AAACTCACGTTAAGGGATTTTGGTCATGAGATTATCAAAAAGGATCTTCACCTAGATCCTTTTAAATTAA
AAATGAAGTTTTAAATCAATCTAAAGTATATATGAGTAAACTTGGTCTGACAGTTACCAATGCTTAATCA
GTGAGGCACCTATCTCAGCGATCTGTCTATTTCGTTCATCCATAGTTGCCTGACTCCCCGTCGTGTAGAT
AACTACGATACGGGAGGGCTTACCATCTGGCCCCAGTGCTGCAATGATACCGCGAGACCCACGCTCACCG
GCTCCAGATTTATCAGCAATAAACCAGCCAGCCGGAAGGGCCGAGCGCAGAAGTGGTCCTGCAACTTTAT
CCGCCTCCATCCAGTCTATTAATTGTTGCCGGGAAGCTAGAGTAAGTAGTTCGCCAGTTAATAGTTTGCG
CAACGTTGTTGCCATTGCTACAGGCATCGTGGTGTCACGCTCGTCGTTTGGTATGGCTTCATTCAGCTCC
GGTTCCCAACGATCAAGGCGAGTTACATGATCCCCCATGTTGTGCAAAAAAGCGGTTAGCTCCTTCGGTC
CTCCGATCGTTGTCAGAAGTAAGTTGGCCGCAGTGTTATCACTCATGGTTATGGCAGCACTGCATAATTC
TCTTACTGTCATGCCATCCGTAAGATGCTTTTCTGTGACTGGTGAGTACTCAACCAAGTCATTCTGAGAA
TAGTGTATGCGGCGACCGAGTTGCTCTTGCCCGGCGTCAATACGGGATAATACCGCGCCACATAGCAGAA
CTTTAAAAGTGCTCATCATTGGAAAACGTTCTTCGGGGCGAAAACTCTCAAGGATCTTACCGCTGTTGAG
ATCCAGTTCGATGTAACCCACTCGTGCACCCAACTGATCTTCAGCATCTTTTACTTTCACCAGCGTTTCT
GGGTGAGCAAAAACAGGAAGGCAAAATGCCGCAAAAAAGGGAATAAGGGCGACACGGAAATGTTGAATAC
TCATACTCTTCCTTTTTCAATATTATTGAAGCATTTATCAGGGTTATTGTCTCATGAGCGGATACATATT
TGAATGTATTTAGAAAAATAAACAAATAGGGGTTCCGCGCACATTTCCCCGAAAAGTGCCACCTGACGTC
TAAGAAACCATTATTATCATGACATTAACCTATAAAAATAGGCGTATCACGAGGCCCTTTCGTCTCGCGC
GTTTCGGTGATGACGGTGAAAACCTCTGACACATGCAGCTCCCGGAGACGGTCACAGCTTGTCTGTAAGC
GGATGCCGGGAGCAGACAAGCCCGTCAGGGCGCGTCAGCGGGTGTTGGCGGGTGTCGGGGCTGGCTTAAC
TATGCGGCATCAGAGCAGATTGTACTGAGAGTGCACCATATGGACATATTGTCGTTAGAACGCGGCTACA
ATTAATACATAACCTTATGTATCATACACATACGATTTAGGTGACACTATA
Features (pLannotate 1.2.2; 16 found; start..end, strand, type, name):
   1025..2347    +  CDS            PEX3: PEX3_YEAST - Also known as PAS3 From Saccharomyces cerevisiae (strain ATCC 204508 / S288c) (Baker's yeast).
   2545..3292    +  CDS            APEX2 (fragment): soybean ascorbate peroxidase, engineered to serve as a monomeric tag for electron microscopy and live-cell proteomics (Lam et al., 2015) more active than the original APEX due to the A134P mutation
   3299..3325    +  CDS            NES: nuclear export signal from the HIV Rev protein (Fischer et al., 1995)
   3367..3554    +  terminator     ADH1 terminator: S. cerevisiae ADH1; transcription terminator for the S. cerevisiae alcohol dehydrogenase 1 (ADH1) gene
   3606..3639    -  protein_bind   loxP: Cre-mediated recombination occurs in the 8-bp core sequence (GCATACAT). Cre recombinase
   3791..4576    -  CDS            URA3: PYRF_YEAST - Experimental evidence at protein level: Swiss-Prot protein existence level 1. From Saccharomyces cerevisiae (strain ATCC 204508 / S288c) (Baker's yeast).
   5092..5125    -  protein_bind   loxP: Cre-mediated recombination occurs in the 8-bp core sequence (GCATACAT). Cre recombinase
   5179..5197    -  promoter       T7 promoter: promoter for bacteriophage T7 RNA polymerase
   5219..5272    -  CDS            lacI (fragment): lac repressor; lacI; The lac repressor binds to the lac operator to inhibit transcription in E. coli. This inhibition can be relieved by adding lactose or isopropyl-β-D-thiogalactopyranoside (IPTG).
   5455..6043    -  rep_origin     ori: high-copy-number ColE1/pMB1/pBR322/pUC origin of replication
   6214..7074    -  CDS            AmpR: β-lactamase; bla; confers resistance to ampicillin, carbenicillin, and related antibiotics
   7075..7179    -  promoter       AmpR promoter: bla
   7274..7309    +  CDS            rop (fragment): Rop protein, which maintains plasmids at low copy number; rop
   7411..7462    +  misc_feature   bom (fragment): basis of mobility region from pBR322
   7522..748     -  CDS            UBX5 (fragment) (across the origin): UBX5_YEAST - Experimental evidence at protein level: Swiss-Prot protein existence level 1. Involved in CDC48-dependent protein degradation through the ubiquitin/proteasome pathway. From Saccharomyces cerevisiae (strain ATCC 204508 / S288c) (Baker's yeast).
   7525..2       +  promoter       SP6 promoter (across the origin): promoter for bacteriophage SP6 RNA polymerase
