>Addgene plasmid #207064 | ClhN-pADH3-Pex3-4V5-APEX2-URA | addgene full sequence | sequence record 430371 | Incorrect Addgene NGS Result
TATTAACTGGCGAACTACTTACTCTAGCTTCCCGGCAACAATTAATAGACTGGATGGAGGCGGATAAAGT
TGCAGGACCACTTCTGCGCTCGGCCCTTCCGGCTGGCTGGTTTATTGCTGATAAATCTGGAGCCGGTGAG
CGTGGGTCTCGCGGTATCATTGCAGCACTGGGGCCAGATGGTAAGCCCTCCCGTATCGTAGTTATCTACA
CGACGGGGAGTCAGGCAACTATGGATGAACGAAATAGACAGATCGCTGAGATAGGTGCCTCACTGATTAA
GCATTGGTAACTGTCAGACCAAGTTTACTCATATATACTTTAGATTGATTTAAAACTTCATTTTTAATTT
AAAAGGATCTAGGTGAAGATCCTTTTTGATAATCTCATGACCAAAATCCCTTAACGTGAGTTTTCGTTCC
ACTGAGCGTCAGACCCCGTAGAAAAGATCAAAGGATCTTCTTGAGATCCTTTTTTTCTGCGCGTAATCTG
CTGCTTGCAAACAAAAAAACCACCGCTACCAGCGGTGGTTTGTTTGCCGGATCAAGAGCTACCAACTCTT
TTTCCGAAGGTAACTGGCTTCAGCAGAGCGCAGATACCAAATACTGTTCTTCTAGTGTAGCCGTAGTTAG
GCCACCACTTCAAGAACTCTGTAGCACCGCCTACATACCTCGCTCTGCTAATCCTGTTACCAGTGGCTGC
TGCCAGTGGCGATAAGTCGTGTCTTACCGGGTTGGACTCAAGACGATAGTTACCGGATAAGGCGCAGCGG
TCGGGCTGAACGGGGGGTTCGTGCACACAGCCCAGCTTGGAGCGAACGACCTACACCGAACTGAGATACC
TACAGCGTGAGCTATGAGAAAGCGCCACGCTTCCCGAAGGGAGAAAGGCGGACAGGTATCCGGTAAGCGG
CAGGGTCGGAACAGGAGAGCGCACGAGGGAGCTTCCAGGGGGAAACGCCTGGTATCTTTATAGTCCTGTC
GGGTTTCGCCACCTCTGACTTGAGCGTCGATTTTTGTGATGCTCGTCAGGGGGGCGGAGCCTATGGAAAA
ACGCCAGCAACGCGGCCTTTTTACGGTTCCTGGCCTTTTGCTGGCCTTTTGCTCACATGTTCTTTCCTGC
GTTATCCCCTGATTCTGTGGATAACCGTATTACCGCCTTTGAGTGAGCTGATACCGCTCGCCGCAGCCGA
ACGACCGAGCGCAGCGAGTCAGTGAGCGAGGAAGCGGAAGAGCGCCCAATACGCAAACCGCCTCTCCCCG
CGCGTTGGCCGATTCATTAATGCAGGTTAACCTGGCTTATCGAAATTAATACGACTCACTATAGGGAGAC
CGGCAGATCCGCGGCCGCATAGGCCACTAGTGGATCTGATATCACCTAATAACTTCGTATAGCATACATT
ATACGAAGTTATATTAAGGGTTCTCGAGAGCTCGTTTTATTTAGGTTCTATCGAGGAGAAAAAGCGACAA
GAAGAGATAGACCATGGATAAATGATTATGTTCTAAACACTCCTCAGAAGCTCATCGAACTGTCATCCTG
CGTGAAGATTAAAATCCAACTTAGAAATTTCGAGCTTACGGAGACAATCATATGGGAGAAGCAATTGGAA
GATAGAAAAAAGGTACTCGGTACATAAATATATGTGATTCTGGGTAGAAGATCGGTCTGCATTGGATGGT
GGTAACGCATTTTTTTACACACATTACTTGCCTCGAGCATCAAATGGTGGTTATTCGTGGATCTATATCA
CGTGATTTGCTTAAGAATTGTCGTTCATGGTGACACTTTTAGCTTTGACATGATTAAGCTCATCTCAATT
GATGTTATCTAAAGTCATTTCAACTATCTAAGATGTGGTTGTGATTGGGCCATTTTGTGAAAGCCAGTAC
GCCAGCGTCAATACACTCCCGTCAATTAGTTGCACCATGTCCACAAAATCATATACCAGTAGAGCTGAGA
CTCATGCAAGTCCGGTTGCATCGAAACTTTTACGTTTAATGGATGAAAAGAAGACCAATTTGTGTGCTTC
TCTTGACGTTCGTTCGACTGATGAGCTATTGAAACTTGTTGAAACGTTGGGTCCATACATTTGCCTTTTG
AAAACACACGTTGATATCTTGGATGATTTCAGTTATGAGGGTACTGTCGTTCCATTGAAAGCATTGGCAG
AGAAATACAAGTTCTTGATATTTGAGGACAGAAAATTCGCCGATATCGGTAACACAGTCAAATTACAATA
TACATCGGGCGTTTACCGTATCGCAGAATGGTCTGATATCACCAACGCCCACGGGGTTACTGGTGCTGGT
ATTGTTGCTGGCTTGAAACAAGGTGCGCAAGAGGTCACCAAAGAACCAAGGGGATTATTGATGCTTGCTG
AATTGTCTTCCAAGGGTTCTCTAGCACACGGTGAATATACTAAGGGTACCGTTGATATTGCAAAGAGTGA
TAAAGATTTCGTTATTGGGTTCATTGCTCAGAACGATATGGGAGGAAGAGAAGAAGGGTTTGATTGGCTA
ATCATGACCCCAGGTGTAGGTTTAGACGACAAAGGCGATGCATTGGGTCAGCAGTACAGAACCGTCGACG
AAGTTGTAAGTGGTGGATCAGATATCATCATTGTTGGCAGAGGACTTTTCGCCAAGGGTAGAGATCCTAA
GGTTGAAGGTGAAAGATACAGAAATGCTGGATGGGAAGCGTACCAAAAGAGAATCAGCGCTCCCCATTAA
TTATACAGGAAACTTAATAGAACAAATCACATATTTAATCTAATAGCCACCTGCATTGGCACGGTGCAAC
ACTACTTCAACTTCATCTTACAAAAAGATCACGTGATCTGTTGTATTGGGATCTCTAGACCTAATAACTT
CGTATAGCATACATTATACGAAGTTATATTAAGGGTTGTCGACCTGCAGATATTACCCTGTTATCCCTAG
CGGATCTGCCGGTAGAGGTGTGGTCAATAAGAGCGACCTCATACTATACCTGAGAAAGCAACCTGACCTA
CAGGAAAGAGTTACTCAAGAATAAGAATTTTCGTTTTAAAACCTAAGAGTCACTTTAAAATTTGTATACA
CTTATTTTTTTTATAACTTATTTAATAATAAAAATCATAAATCATAAGAAATTCGCTTATTTAGAAGTGG
CGCGCCTCAAGATCTGCACTGAGCGTCCAGGGTCAGGCGCTCCAGGGGAGGCAGCTGCAGGGCATCAGCA
AACCCAAGCTCGGAAAGCTTTTGGTGAGCCTCAGCGTAATCAGCAAAGAAGGCATCTTCGTCCGCTGCAT
ATTTGTCAACGAGAGGGCGGAATACAGGGTCAGACAAAAGAGCCTTGTCAGAAGGTAGCTGAAGGAGACC
TTCCTTCTCACCACTCAACAACTCCGTGAAGTATGAGTTGTCGAAAATAAGAGGATTAGAGGTCCAGGGA
CCCTCAAATCCAGAACGCTCCTTGTGTGCAGCTCCAATAGTGTGACCCCCAGATAGAGCAACGATATCTT
GGTCAGTAAGCCCCATAGCTTTGCCAAACACATCTCTCAAATGGTCAGAACCCTTAGTGGGATCGGGCAA
GCGACCCTCTGGTGGTGGCTCAGGCTTGTCCTCTCTTCCAGGGTGGAATGGAACCTTAGGTCCACCCGTG
ACCTCAACGGCAACAACGCCAGCCAACTGGTAGAAATCGGCGTAGCTCAAAATAGGGAACTCCGCCTTGA
GTGGCTCCAAAAGCCTAACAGCGATGTCAAGACCGTTGTTAGCGCTGTGAGCCAGTTCGGCAGGGTGCTT
GATGGTTCCGAAGGGTCCACCGGTCTTCGTGCCCTTGTCAAAGGTTCCAGCAGAGTGGAATGCCAAACGG
AGCATTAGAGGAGCGCATCTCTTCTCAGCGATGAAGCCTCTGAGCTTCTTCTTCGCCTTCTCAACGGCGT
CCTGGTAATCAGCACTCACAGTTGGGTAAGACTTTCCCCTAGGAGTAGAATCCAAACCCAACAATGGATT
TGGAATTGGTTTACCGCTAGGAGTAGAATCCAAACCCAACAATGGATTTGGAATTGGTTTACCGCTAGGA
GTAGAATCCAAACCCAACAATGGATTTGGAATTGGTTTACCGCTAGCAGGCTTGAAGGAAAACGAGCTGG
AGACGCCAAAGTTGCTGTATACGCTGGCGCTCAGATCATCGAGCGGCTGCACAGAATCCAGAGTGGCCAG
GTATTCGTTCACGCTGCCGCTATGGGAAGACCCGGCAGTTGTTTGAAGCATTTCTTGGCAACAGTCTTTC
ATCGACATAGCGAAAACTGCCATTTGATACTGTTGCTGATCTTCTTGGCCAGGTTTTTTCTTGGCTATTG
TCTTTATGCCGACCTTGTTCATTATGAAATGGAATGATTCATTTATTAGAGACTCTAACACTATGGATGT
TGCTGTGCTTTCGATACATTGGGTCAGTTCATTCACCAATTGATTAAAAACTAGTGTGTTAGAGTGAAAA
CTTGTTAAAGCATCCGCGTCAAGCGTCTGTGACAGAAGAAACTCCTGTCCACTGGAATCTTTAGGAAGCA
AAATAGACGTGAGGTTATTATTATTTTGCTGGAATATTTGGGAATTCGTGTTCCGGAATATGTTCGTGAG
ACGAGAACTAAATTCTTCTAACGTTAGAGTATCTCTTGGGTGTATGCCGTCAAATTCAATTTCGATTTGA
TTTGTAATTATTTCATTGTAACTCAACCACCCCTTGTTAAGAATCCACCATGATAGTGATAGGAAAGCTT
GCTCATTAATATACACTTCCTGGCCTTCTTTCTTTGACTTTTTTGCTGCCATTACCATTGCATCATCCGC
TTTGTCCTCCGGATCGCTCCACCACGATGTAACCCAGTTATAGAACCTATTCTGTAGTTTGTTGCAGTTT
TCCTGCTGCATGGTTAATTTTATTGCGGAGTCCAGGTACTCGTTTCTTGTCAGGATATTTAGTTGCAGTC
TTGTTAAAAGAATCAGCGACGATACTGTGTACGTCACTGTCACCAGCTTGATCAAACTCTTTAGTTCTAA
CTCGTTCCACAACTCAGCTTTACTTTTTAACGGCGAACTTTCTCTGCTTTCACTAGACTTTGCTCTAGTC
AACTGGTTCTTTTGGTCCTTTAATTGGGTAACGATGCTGTCCAAATTCAAATCGTTTTCATTCAAAACCA
TTCTCCATACAGGAAGTAGCTCGTATATTGTGTACAACGAGTCTTCCTGTGTCTGCTCGAACCTTCTTTT
GATCTGTTCTTTGATGAAGTGTTGCTCAGTAATCCGTAACTGCTGTTTATACAACCATCTCTTCACGAAA
AACACTACCACCGACCCTGTGGTAAATAAAGCAGCTATTCCAGTCAATGAAATGAGTACCTTTCCTCGAT
GTCTCTGCAGAAGCGAACGTGATCTTTGATTTGGGGCCATCGTACGTTTGTACAATTCATCAATACCATG
GGTAATACCAGCAGCAGTAACAAATTCTAACAAGACCATGTGGTCTCTCTTTTCGTTTGGATCTTTGGAT
AAGGCAGATTGAGTGGATAAGTAATGGTTGTCTGGTAACAAGACTGGACCATCACCAATTGGAGTATTTT
GTTGATAATGGTCAGCTAATTGAACAGAACCATCTTCAATGTTGTGTCTAATTTTGAAGTTAACTTTGAT
ACCATTCTTTTGTTTGTCAGCCATGATGTAAACATTGTGAGAGTTATAGTTGTATTCCAATTTGTGACCT
AAAATGTTACCATCTTCTTTAAAATCAATACCTTTTAATTCGATTCTATTAACTAAGGTATCACCTTCAA
ACTTGACTTCAGCTCTGGTCTTGTAGTTACCGTCATCTTTGAAAAAAATAGTTCTTTCTTGAACATAACC
TTCTGGCATGGCAGACTTGAAAAAGTCATGTTGTTTCATATGATCTGGGTATCTAGAAAAACATTGAACA
CCATAAGTTAAAGTAGTGACTAAGGTTGGCCATGGAACTGGCAATTTACCAGTAGTACAAATAAATTTTA
AGGTCAATTTACCGTAAGTAGCATCACCTTCACCTTCACCGGAGACAGAAAATTTGTGACCATTAACATC
ACCATCTAATTCAACCAAAATTGGGACAACACCAGTGAATAATTCTTCACCTTTAGACATCCTTTTAGTG
GTTTGCCTCCTTGTTTCGTGCTTCTGCTTTTACGATGACTAGTATTAACTACCTCAATAATATACCCCAT
GCTCATATAAGTCGAATAACGCCCTTACCATTACGCACGATTACCAAAATGCAAGGAATTTTTAAGGAAA
AAGGGAAATATTCATACATTCACGCAAACTCTACTACTTGTTAACGACATCTTAGCTATGATCGCTCAAT
AGTGTCACTACAAACGCATAGACTACGACGTGTGGCAATAATAACATACCTTTTATATGTCAGAGGGAAA
AGTAGACGAATTTATGGCCATCACTGGCGCTGATGACGCTGCTATTGCCACTCAATTCATCGAAATGGCA
GACGGGAACTTGAACACAGCCATATCATTGTTTTTCGAAAATGGTGGGGCTGCTTTACTGAGCAGTAACA
ACACACCTACTCCGTCTAATTCGACTCCTATGGCGCCCACCTCTGTAGATTCAGATGCCGATGCACAATT
AGCGGAGAGGTTGCAAAGGGAAGCTTACCAACAACAACAGCCTGACCAAGATTATGTCAGGCCACCTGAT
GAGGCAAGACATGAAGTACTTACTGAAACTTCAGGATTCCCAATTTCTTACGGCGGCATTGGCGGAAGAT
TTGAACCATTGCATAGGGTGAACGACATGTTTGACGAAGGAAGACCTGAAAGCATTTTTAATCAACGATT
GGATGACACAAATACTAATACATACATCAATGACAACTCTTCAGATTCCTTGGACTCCGAGGAAGAAAAT
GACGACGACGAATATGAGTATGTGGAAGAGCCGGTCATCGAACTTGATGAAGACGGCAATATCAAGGAGT
ACACCAAATTAGTGAGAAAGCCTAAAACCATTTCCAAGGAGCAGAAATTAGCTTTGTTATTTAGGCCTCC
ATTTTCAATCATGTCCAAACTCGACTTAGACGCTGCAAAGCAAAAGGCAAGGGCAAAGCAAAAATGGATA
ATGATTAACAAAGCTTCAGCTGGCGGCCGCGTTCTATAGTGTCACCTAAATCGTATGTGTATGATACATA
AGGTTATGTATTAATTGTAGCCGCGTTCTAACGACAATATGTCCATATGGTGCACTCTCAGTACAATCTG
CTCTGATGCCGCATAGTTAAGCCAGCCCCGACACCCGCCAACACCCGCTGACGCGCCCTGACGGGCTTGT
CTGCTCCCGGCATCCGCTTACAGACAAGCTGTGACCGTCTCCGGGAGCTGCATGTGTCAGAGGTTTTCAC
CGTCATCACCGAAACGCGCGAGACGAAAGGGCCTCGTGATACGCCTATTTTTATAGGTTAATGTCATGAT
AATAATGGTTTCTTAGACGTCAGGTGGCACTTTTCGGGGAAATGTGCGCGGAACCCCTATTTGTTTATTT
TTCTAAATACATTCAAATATGTATCCGCTCATGAGACAATAACCCTGATAAATGCTTCAATAATATTGAA
AAAGGAAGAGTATGAGTATTCAACATTTCCGTGTCGCCCTTATTCCCTTTTTTGCGGCATTTTGCCTTCC
TGTTTTTGCTCACCCAGAAACGCTGGTGAAAGTAAAAGATGCTGAAGATCAGTTGGGTGCACGAGTGGGT
TACATCGAACTGGATCTCAACAGCGGTAAGATCCTTGAGAGTTTTCGCCCCGAAGAACGTTTTCCAATGA
TGAGCACTTTTAAAGTTCTGCTATGTGGCGCGGTATTATCCCGTATTGACGCCGGGCAAGAGCAACTCGG
TCGCCGCATACACTATTCTCAGAATGACTTGGTTGAGTACTCACCAGTCACAGAAAAGCATCTTACGGAT
GGCATGACAGTAAGAGAATTATGCAGTGCTGCCATAACCATGAGTGATAACACTGCGGCCAACTTACTTC
TGACAACGATCGGAGGACCGAAGGAGCTAACCGCTTTTTTGCACAACATGGGGGATCATGTAACTCGCCT
TGATCGTTGGGAACCGGAGCTGAATGAAGCCATACCAAACGACGAGCGTGACACCACGATGCCTGTAGCA
ATGGCAACAACGTTGCGCAAAC
Features (pLannotate 1.2.2; 17 found; start..end, strand, type, name):
    461..1049    +  rep_origin     ori: high-copy-number ColE1/pMB1/pBR322/pUC origin of replication
   1232..1285    +  CDS            lacI (fragment): lac repressor; lacI; The lac repressor binds to the lac operator to inhibit transcription in E. coli. This inhibition can be relieved by adding lactose or isopropyl-β-D-thiogalactopyranoside (IPTG).
   1307..1325    +  promoter       T7 promoter: promoter for bacteriophage T7 RNA polymerase
   1379..1412    +  protein_bind   loxP: Cre-mediated recombination occurs in the 8-bp core sequence (GCATACAT). Cre recombinase
   1927..2712    +  CDS            URA3: PYRF_YEAST - Experimental evidence at protein level: Swiss-Prot protein existence level 1. From Saccharomyces cerevisiae (strain ATCC 204508 / S288c) (Baker's yeast).
   2864..2897    +  protein_bind   loxP: Cre-mediated recombination occurs in the 8-bp core sequence (GCATACAT). Cre recombinase
   2949..3136    -  terminator     ADH1 terminator: S. cerevisiae ADH1; transcription terminator for the S. cerevisiae alcohol dehydrogenase 1 (ADH1) gene
   3178..3204    -  CDS            NES: nuclear export signal from the HIV Rev protein (Fischer et al., 1995)
   3211..3958    -  CDS            APEX2 (fragment): soybean ascorbate peroxidase, engineered to serve as a monomeric tag for electron microscopy and live-cell proteomics (Lam et al., 2015) more active than the original APEX due to the A134P mutation
   4108..5430    -  CDS            PEX3: PEX3_YEAST - Also known as PAS3 From Saccharomyces cerevisiae (strain ATCC 204508 / S288c) (Baker's yeast).
   5437..6150    -  CDS            GFP (S65T): GFP (S65T) is a basic (constitutively fluorescent) green fluorescent protein published in 1995, derived from Aequorea victoria.
   6427..7194    +  CDS            UBX5 (fragment): UBX5_YEAST - Experimental evidence at protein level: Swiss-Prot protein existence level 1. Involved in CDC48-dependent protein degradation through the ubiquitin/proteasome pathway. From Saccharomyces cerevisiae (strain ATCC 204508 / S288c) (Baker's yeast).
   7173..7191    -  promoter       SP6 promoter: promoter for bacteriophage SP6 RNA polymerase
   7254..7305    -  misc_feature   bom (fragment): basis of mobility region from pBR322
   7407..7442    -  CDS            rop (fragment): Rop protein, which maintains plasmids at low copy number; rop
   7537..7641    +  promoter       AmpR promoter: bla
   7642..290     +  CDS            AmpR (across the origin): β-lactamase; bla; confers resistance to ampicillin, carbenicillin, and related antibiotics
