>Addgene plasmid #207064 | ClhN-pADH3-Pex3-4V5-APEX2-URA | addgene full sequence | sequence record 498342 | Addgene NGS Result
GAACGCGGCCGCCAGCTGAAGCTTTGTTAATCATTATCCATTTTTGCTTTGCCCTTGCCTTTTGCTTTGC
AGCGTCTAAGTCGAGTTTGGACATGATTGAAAATGGAGGCCTAAATAACAAAGCTAATTTCTGCTCCTTG
GAAATGGTTTTAGGCTTTCTCACTAATTTGGTGTACTCCTTGATATTGCCGTCTTCATCAAGTTCGATGA
CCGGCTCTTCCACATACTCATATTCGTCGTCGTCATTTTCTTCCTCGGAGTCCAAGGAATCTGAAGAGTT
GTCATTGATGTATGTATTAGTATTTGTGTCATCCAATCGTTGATTAAAAATGCTTTCAGGTCTTCCTTCG
TCAAACATGTCGTTCACCCTATGCAATGGTTCAAATCTTCCGCCAATGCCGCCGTAAGAAATTGGGAATC
CTGAAGTTTCAGTAAGTACTTCATGTCTTGCCTCATCAGGTGGCCTGACATAATCTTGGTCAGGCTGTTG
TTGTTGGTAAGCTTCCCTTTGCAACCTCTCCGCTAATTGTGCATCGGCATCTGAATCTACAGAGGTGGGC
GCCATAGGAGTCGAATTAGACGGAGTAGGTGTGTTGTTACTGCTCAGTAAAGCAGCCCCACCATTTTCGA
AAAACAATGATATGGCTGTGTTCAAGTTCCCGTCTGCCATTTCGATGAATTGAGTGGCAATAGCAGCGTC
ATCAGCGCCAGTGATGGCCATAAATTCGTCTACTTTTCCCTCTGACATATAAAAGGTATGTTATTATTGC
CACACGTCGTAGTCTATGCGTTTGTAGTGACACTATTGAGCGATCATAGCTAAGATGTCGTTAACAAGTA
GTAGAGTTTGCGTGAATGTATGAATATTTCCCTTTTTCCTTAAAAATTCCTTGCATTTTGGTAATCGTGC
GTAATGGTAAGGGCGTTATTCGACTTATATGAGCATGGGGTATATTATTGAGGTAGTTAATACTAGTCAT
CGTAAAAGCAGAAGCACGAAACAAGGAGGCAAACCACTAAAAGGATGGCCCCAAATCAAAGATCACGTTC
GCTTCTGCAGAGACATCGAGGAAAGGTACTCATTTCATTGACTGGAATAGCTGCTTTATTTACCACAGGG
TCGGTGGTAGTGTTTTTCGTGAAGAGATGGTTGTATAAACAGCAGTTACGGATTACTGAGCAACACTTCA
TCAAAGAACAGATCAAAAGAAGGTTCGAGCAGACACAGGAAGACTCGTTGTACACAATATACGAGCTACT
TCCTGTATGGAGAATGGTTTTGAATGAAAACGATTTGAATTTGGACAGCATCGTTACCCAATTAAAGGAC
CAAAAGAACCAGTTGACTAGAGCAAAGTCTAGTGAAAGCAGAGAAAGTTCGCCGTTAAAAAGTAAAGCTG
AGTTGTGGAACGAGTTAGAACTAAAGAGTTTGATCAAGCTGGTGACAGTGACGTACACAGTATCGTCGCT
GATTCTTTTAACAAGACTGCAACTAAATATCCTGACAAGAAACGAGTACCTGGACTCCGCAATAAAATTA
ACCATGCAGCAGGAAAACTGCAACAAACTACAGAATAGGTTCTATAACTGGGTTACATCGTGGTGGAGCG
ATCCGGAGGACAAAGCGGATGATGCAATGGTAATGGCAGCAAAAAAGTCAAAGAAAGAAGGCCAGGAAGT
GTATATTAATGAGCAAGCTTTCCTATCACTATCATGGTGGATTCTTAACAAGGGGTGGTTGAGTTACAAT
GAAATAATTACAAATCAAATCGAAATTGAATTTGACGGCATACACCCAAGAGATACTCTAACGTTAGAAG
AATTTAGTTCTCGTCTCACGAACATATTCCGGAACACGAATTCCCAAATATTCCAGCAAAATAATAATAA
CCTCACGTCTATTTTGCTTCCTAAAGATTCCAGTGGACAGGAGTTTCTTCTGTCACAGACGCTTGACGCG
GATGCTTTAACAAGTTTTCACTCTAACACACTAGTTTTTAATCAATTGGTGAATGAACTGACCCAATGTA
TCGAAAGCACAGCAACATCCATAGTGTTAGAGTCTCTAATAAATGAATCATTCCATTTCATAATGAACAA
GGTCGGCATAAAGACAATAGCCAAGAAAAAACCTGGCCAAGAAGATCAGCAACAGTATCAAATGGCAGTT
TTCGCTATGTCGATGAAAGACTGTTGCCAAGAAATGCTTCAAACAACTGCCGGGTCTTCCCATAGCGGCA
GCGTGAACGAATACCTGGCCACTCTGGATTCTGTGCAGCCGCTCGATGATCTGAGCGCCAGCGTATACAG
CAACTTTGGCGTCTCCAGCTCGTTTTCCTTCAAGCCTGCTAGCGGTAAACCAATTCCAAATCCATTGTTG
GGTTTGGATTCTACTCCTAGCGGTAAACCAATTCCAAATCCATTGTTGGGTTTGGATTCTACTCCTAGCG
GTAAACCAATTCCAAATCCATTGTTGGGTTTGGATTCTACTCCTAGCGGTAAACCAATTCCAAATCCATT
GTTGGGTTTGGATTCTACTCCTAGGGGAAAGTCTTACCCAACTGTGAGTGCTGATTACCAGGACGCCGTT
GAGAAGGCGAAGAAGAAGCTCAGAGGCTTCATCGCTGAGAAGAGATGCGCTCCTCTAATGCTCCGTTTGG
CATTCCACTCTGCTGGAACCTTTGACAAGGGCACGAAGACCGGTGGACCCTTCGGAACCATCAAGCACCC
TGCCGAACTGGCTCACAGCGCTAACAACGGTCTTGACATCGCTGTTAGGCTTTTGGAGCCACTCAAGGCG
GAGTTCCCTATTTTGAGCTACGCCGATTTCTACCAGTTGGCTGGCGTTGTTGCCGTTGAGGTCACGGGTG
GACCTAAGGTTCCATTCCACCCTGGAAGAGAGGACAAGCCTGAGCCACCACCAGAGGGTCGCTTGCCCGA
TCCCACTAAGGGTTCTGACCATTTGAGAGATGTGTTTGGCAAAGCTATGGGGCTTACTGACCAAGATATC
GTTGCTCTATCTGGGGGTCACACTATTGGAGCTGCACACAAGGAGCGTTCTGGATTTGAGGGTCCCTGGA
CCTCTAATCCTCTTATTTTCGACAACTCATACTTCACGGAGTTGTTGAGTGGTGAGAAGGAAGGTCTCCT
TCAGCTACCTTCTGACAAGGCTCTTTTGTCTGACCCTGTATTCCGCCCTCTCGTTGACAAATATGCAGCG
GACGAAGATGCCTTCTTTGCTGATTACGCTGAGGCTCACCAAAAGCTTTCCGAGCTTGGGTTTGCTGATG
CCCTGCAGCTGCCTCCCCTGGAGCGCCTGACCCTGGACGCTCAGTGCAGATCTTGAGGCGCGCCACTTCT
AAATAAGCGAATTTCTTATGATTTATGATTTTTATTATTAAATAAGTTATAAAAAAAATAAGTGTATACA
AATTTTAAAGTGACTCTTAGGTTTTAAAACGAAAATTCTTATTCTTGAGTAACTCTTTCCTGTAGGTCAG
GTTGCTTTCTCAGGTATAGTATGAGGTCGCTCTTATTGACCACACCTCTACCGGCAGATCCGCTAGGGAT
AACAGGGTAATATCTGCAGGTCGACAACCCTTAATATAACTTCGTATAATGTATGCTATACGAAGTTATT
AGGTCTAGAGATCCCAATACAACAGATCACGTGATCTTTTTGTAAGATGAAGTTGAAGTAGTGTTGCACC
GTGCCAATGCAGGTGGCTATTAGATTAAATATGTGATTTGTTCTATTAAGTTTCCTGTATAATTAATGGG
GAGCGCTGATTCTCTTTTGGTACGCTTCCCATCCAGCATTTCTGTATCTTTCACCTTCAACCTTAGGATC
TCTACCCTTGGCGAAAAGTCCTCTGCCAACAATGATGATATCTGATCCACCACTTACAACTTCGTCGACG
GTTCTGTACTGCTGACCCAATGCATCGCCTTTGTCGTCTAAACCTACACCTGGGGTCATGATTAGCCAAT
CAAACCCTTCTTCTCTTCCTCCCATATCGTTCTGAGCAATGAACCCAATAACGAAATCTTTATCACTCTT
TGCAATATCAACGGTACCCTTAGTATATTCACCGTGTGCTAGAGAACCCTTGGAAGACAATTCAGCAAGC
ATCAATAATCCCCTTGGTTCTTTGGTGACCTCTTGCGCACCTTGTTTCAAGCCAGCAACAATACCAGCAC
CAGTAACCCCGTGGGCGTTGGTGATATCAGACCATTCTGCGATACGGTAAACGCCCGATGTATATTGTAA
TTTGACTGTGTTACCGATATCGGCGAATTTTCTGTCCTCAAATATCAAGAACTTGTATTTCTCTGCCAAT
GCTTTCAATGGAACGACAGTACCCTCATAACTGAAATCATCCAAGATATCAACGTGTGTTTTCAAAAGGC
AAATGTATGGACCCAACGTTTCAACAAGTTTCAATAGCTCATCAGTCGAACGAACGTCAAGAGAAGCACA
CAAATTGGTCTTCTTTTCATCCATTAAACGTAAAAGTTTCGATGCAACCGGACTTGCATGAGTCTCAGCT
CTACTGGTATATGATTTTGTGGACATGGTGCAACTAATTGACGGGAGTGTATTGACGCTGGCGTACTGGC
TTTCACAAAATGGCCCAATCACAACCACATCTTAGATAGTTGAAATGACTTTAGATAACATCAATTGAGA
TGAGCTTAATCATGTCAAAGCTAAAAGTGTCACCATGAACGACAATTCTTAAGCAAATCACGTGATATAG
ATCCACGAATAACCACCATTTGATGCTCGAGGCAAGTAATGTGTGTAAAAAAATGCGTTACCACCATCCA
ATGCAGACCGATCTTCTACCCAGAATCACATATATTTATGTACCGAGTACCTTTTTTCTATCTTCCAATT
GCTTCTCCCATATGATTGTCTCCGTAAGCTCGAAATTTCTAAGTTGGATTTTAATCTTCACGCAGGATGA
CAGTTCGATGAGCTTCTGAGGAGTGTTTAGAACATAATCATTTATCCATGGTCTATCTCTTCTTGTCGCT
TTTTCTCCTCGATAGAACCTAAATAAAACGAGCTCTCGAGAACCCTTAATATAACTTCGTATAATGTATG
CTATACGAAGTTATTAGGTGATATCAGATCCACTAGTGGCCTATGCGGCCGCGGATCTGCCGGTCTCCCT
ATAGTGAGTCGTATTAATTTCGATAAGCCAGGTTAACCTGCATTAATGAATCGGCCAACGCGCGGGGAGA
GGCGGTTTGCGTATTGGGCGCTCTTCCGCTTCCTCGCTCACTGACTCGCTGCGCTCGGTCGTTCGGCTGC
GGCGAGCGGTATCAGCTCACTCAAAGGCGGTAATACGGTTATCCACAGAATCAGGGGATAACGCAGGAAA
GAACATGTGAGCAAAAGGCCAGCAAAAGGCCAGGAACCGTAAAAAGGCCGCGTTGCTGGCGTTTTTCCAT
AGGCTCCGCCCCCCTGACGAGCATCACAAAAATCGACGCTCAAGTCAGAGGTGGCGAAACCCGACAGGAC
TATAAAGATACCAGGCGTTTCCCCCTGGAAGCTCCCTCGTGCGCTCTCCTGTTCCGACCCTGCCGCTTAC
CGGATACCTGTCCGCCTTTCTCCCTTCGGGAAGCGTGGCGCTTTCTCATAGCTCACGCTGTAGGTATCTC
AGTTCGGTGTAGGTCGTTCGCTCCAAGCTGGGCTGTGTGCACGAACCCCCCGTTCAGCCCGACCGCTGCG
CCTTATCCGGTAACTATCGTCTTGAGTCCAACCCGGTAAGACACGACTTATCGCCACTGGCAGCAGCCAC
TGGTAACAGGATTAGCAGAGCGAGGTATGTAGGCGGTGCTACAGAGTTCTTGAAGTGGTGGCCTAACTAC
GGCTACACTAGAAGAACAGTATTTGGTATCTGCGCTCTGCTGAAGCCAGTTACCTTCGGAAAAAGAGTTG
GTAGCTCTTGATCCGGCAAACAAACCACCGCTGGTAGCGGTGGTTTTTTTGTTTGCAAGCAGCAGATTAC
GCGCAGAAAAAAAGGATCTCAAGAAGATCCTTTGATCTTTTCTACGGGGTCTGACGCTCAGTGGAACGAA
AACTCACGTTAAGGGATTTTGGTCATGAGATTATCAAAAAGGATCTTCACCTAGATCCTTTTAAATTAAA
AATGAAGTTTTAAATCAATCTAAAGTATATATGAGTAAACTTGGTCTGACAGTTACCAATGCTTAATCAG
TGAGGCACCTATCTCAGCGATCTGTCTATTTCGTTCATCCATAGTTGCCTGACTCCCCGTCGTGTAGATA
ACTACGATACGGGAGGGCTTACCATCTGGCCCCAGTGCTGCAATGATACCGCGAGACCCACGCTCACCGG
CTCCAGATTTATCAGCAATAAACCAGCCAGCCGGAAGGGCCGAGCGCAGAAGTGGTCCTGCAACTTTATC
CGCCTCCATCCAGTCTATTAATTGTTGCCGGGAAGCTAGAGTAAGTAGTTCGCCAGTTAATAGTTTGCGC
AACGTTGTTGCCATTGCTACAGGCATCGTGGTGTCACGCTCGTCGTTTGGTATGGCTTCATTCAGCTCCG
GTTCCCAACGATCAAGGCGAGTTACATGATCCCCCATGTTGTGCAAAAAAGCGGTTAGCTCCTTCGGTCC
TCCGATCGTTGTCAGAAGTAAGTTGGCCGCAGTGTTATCACTCATGGTTATGGCAGCACTGCATAATTCT
CTTACTGTCATGCCATCCGTAAGATGCTTTTCTGTGACTGGTGAGTACTCAACCAAGTCATTCTGAGAAT
AGTGTATGCGGCGACCGAGTTGCTCTTGCCCGGCGTCAATACGGGATAATACCGCGCCACATAGCAGAAC
TTTAAAAGTGCTCATCATTGGAAAACGTTCTTCGGGGCGAAAACTCTCAAGGATCTTACCGCTGTTGAGA
TCCAGTTCGATGTAACCCACTCGTGCACCCAACTGATCTTCAGCATCTTTTACTTTCACCAGCGTTTCTG
GGTGAGCAAAAACAGGAAGGCAAAATGCCGCAAAAAAGGGAATAAGGGCGACACGGAAATGTTGAATACT
CATACTCTTCCTTTTTCAATATTATTGAAGCATTTATCAGGGTTATTGTCTCATGAGCGGATACATATTT
GAATGTATTTAGAAAAATAAACAAATAGGGGTTCCGCGCACATTTCCCCGAAAAGTGCCACCTGACGTCT
AAGAAACCATTATTATCATGACATTAACCTATAAAAATAGGCGTATCACGAGGCCCTTTCGTCTCGCGCG
TTTCGGTGATGACGGTGAAAACCTCTGACACATGCAGCTCCCGGAGACGGTCACAGCTTGTCTGTAAGCG
GATGCCGGGAGCAGACAAGCCCGTCAGGGCGCGTCAGCGGGTGTTGGCGGGTGTCGGGGCTGGCTTAACT
ATGCGGCATCAGAGCAGATTGTACTGAGAGTGCACCATATGGACATATTGTCGTTAGAACGCGGCTACAA
TTAATACATAACCTTATGTATCATACACATACGATTTAGGTGACACTATA
Features (pLannotate 1.2.2; 16 found; start..end, strand, type, name):
   1025..2347    +  CDS            PEX3: PEX3_YEAST - Also known as PAS3 From Saccharomyces cerevisiae (strain ATCC 204508 / S288c) (Baker's yeast).
   2545..3292    +  CDS            APEX2 (fragment): soybean ascorbate peroxidase, engineered to serve as a monomeric tag for electron microscopy and live-cell proteomics (Lam et al., 2015) more active than the original APEX due to the A134P mutation
   3299..3325    +  CDS            NES: nuclear export signal from the HIV Rev protein (Fischer et al., 1995)
   3367..3554    +  terminator     ADH1 terminator: S. cerevisiae ADH1; transcription terminator for the S. cerevisiae alcohol dehydrogenase 1 (ADH1) gene
   3606..3639    -  protein_bind   loxP: Cre-mediated recombination occurs in the 8-bp core sequence (GCATACAT). Cre recombinase
   3791..4576    -  CDS            URA3: PYRF_YEAST - Experimental evidence at protein level: Swiss-Prot protein existence level 1. From Saccharomyces cerevisiae (strain ATCC 204508 / S288c) (Baker's yeast).
   5091..5124    -  protein_bind   loxP: Cre-mediated recombination occurs in the 8-bp core sequence (GCATACAT). Cre recombinase
   5178..5196    -  promoter       T7 promoter: promoter for bacteriophage T7 RNA polymerase
   5218..5271    -  CDS            lacI (fragment): lac repressor; lacI; The lac repressor binds to the lac operator to inhibit transcription in E. coli. This inhibition can be relieved by adding lactose or isopropyl-β-D-thiogalactopyranoside (IPTG).
   5454..6042    -  rep_origin     ori: high-copy-number ColE1/pMB1/pBR322/pUC origin of replication
   6213..7073    -  CDS            AmpR: β-lactamase; bla; confers resistance to ampicillin, carbenicillin, and related antibiotics
   7074..7178    -  promoter       AmpR promoter: bla
   7273..7308    +  CDS            rop (fragment): Rop protein, which maintains plasmids at low copy number; rop
   7410..7461    +  misc_feature   bom (fragment): basis of mobility region from pBR322
   7521..748     -  CDS            UBX5 (fragment) (across the origin): UBX5_YEAST - Experimental evidence at protein level: Swiss-Prot protein existence level 1. Involved in CDC48-dependent protein degradation through the ubiquitin/proteasome pathway. From Saccharomyces cerevisiae (strain ATCC 204508 / S288c) (Baker's yeast).
   7524..2       +  promoter       SP6 promoter (across the origin): promoter for bacteriophage SP6 RNA polymerase
