[The description below was written by a language model from this plasmid's Addgene catalogue record and pLannotate feature annotations shown in this document.]
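Description:
ClhN-pADH3-Pex3-4V5-APEX2-URA is a yeast expression plasmid built on the ClhN-URA backbone for producing the Saccharomyces cerevisiae peroxisomal membrane protein Pex3 fused at its C terminus to four V5 epitopes and the engineered ascorbate peroxidase APEX2. In E. coli it is maintained as a high-copy plasmid through a ColE1/pUC-type origin and selected with ampicillin via the bla gene. In yeast, selection relies on a URA3 marker flanked by two loxP sites, an arrangement that allows the marker to be excised by Cre recombinase. No yeast replication origin or centromere is annotated, so the mode of maintenance in yeast is not stated in the record. It may be integrative, but that is an inference.

In the 7,540 nt sequencing record, the PEX3 coding sequence is followed by an unannotated gap that would accommodate the V5 repeats, then APEX2, a short HIV Rev nuclear export signal, and the ADH1 terminator. The ADH3 promoter named in the catalogue is not annotated as such. The region upstream of PEX3 is instead called as a fragment of UBX5 on the opposite strand, which probably reflects genomic sequence carried along with the promoter fragment. T7 and SP6 promoters and small lacI, rop and bom fragments are backbone remnants. A second, 8,212 nt record, labelled as an incorrect sequencing result, shows a GFP (S65T) sequence adjacent to PEX3 and should not be taken to represent this plasmid.

APEX2 generates an electron-dense deposit for electron microscopy, and the construct was made as a candidate peroxisome marker. However, the depositor notes that expression from the ADH3 promoter gave insufficient signal for EM.
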