Addgene plasmid #207064: ClhN-pADH3-Pex3-4V5-APEX2-URA
Purpose: Expressing Pex3-4V5-APEX2 under ADH3 promoter. Insufficient signal for EM.
Depositing lab: Zhiping Xie. Publication: A Validated Set of Ascorbate Peroxidase-Based Organelle Markers for Electron Microscopy of Saccharomyces cerevisiae. Li H, He CW, Zhu J, Xie Z. mSphere. 2022 Aug 31;7(4):e0010722. doi: 10.1128/msphere.00107-22. Epub 2022 Jun 21. PubMed 35727034.
Backbone
  Vector backbone: ClhN-URA
  Vector type: Yeast Expression
Growth in bacteria
  Bacterial resistance: Ampicillin, 100 μg/mL
  Growth temperature: 37°C
  Growth strain: DH5alpha
  Copy number: High Copy
Gene/Insert
  Gene/Insert name: Pex3
  Species: S. cerevisiae (budding yeast)
  Promoter: pADH3
  Tag / fusion protein: 4xV5-APEX2 (C terminal on insert)
  Cloning method: Gibson Cloning
Terms and licenses: Academic/Nonprofit Terms; Industry Terms: Not Available to Industry
How to cite: ClhN-pADH3-Pex3-4V5-APEX2-URA was a gift from Zhiping Xie (Addgene plasmid # 207064)
